>Addgene plasmid #134171 | pJM162 | addgene full sequence | sequence record 271794 | Addgene NGS Result
CCCTCACTCGGGGCGCCAGTCCTCCGATTGACTGAGTCGCCCGGGTACCCGTGTATCCAATAAACCCTCT
TGCAGTTGCATCCGACTTGTGGTCTCGCTGTTCCTTGGGAGGGTCTCCTCTGAGTGATTGACTACCCGTC
AGCGGGGGTCTTTCATTTGGGGGCTCGTCCGGGATCGGGAGACCCCTGCCCAGGGACCACCGACCCACCA
CCGGGAGGCAAGCTGGCCAGCAACTTATCTGTGTCTGTCCGATTGTCTAGTGTCTATGACTGATTTTATG
CGCCTGCGTCGGTACTAGTTAGCTAACTAGCTCTGTATCTGGCGGACCCGTGGTGGAACTGACGAGTTCT
GAACACCCGGCCGCAACCCTGGGAGACGTCCCAGGGACTTTGGGGGCCGTTTTTGTGGCCCGACCTGAGG
AAGGGAGTCGATGTGGAATCCGACCCCGTCAGGATATGTGGTTCTGGTAGGAGACGAGAACCTAAAACAG
TTCCCGCCTCCGTCTGAATTTTTGCTTTCGGTTTGGAACCGAAGCCGCGCGTCTTGTCTGCTGCAGCGCT
GCAGCATCGTTCTGTGTTGTCTCTGTCTGACTGTGTTTCTGTATTTGTCTGAAAATTAGGGCCAGACTGT
TACCACTCCCTTAAGTTTGACCTTAGGTCACTGGAAAGATGTCGAGCGGATCGCTCACAACCAGTCGGTA
GATGTCAAGAAGAGACGTTGGGTTACCTTCTGCTCTGCAGAATGGCCAACCTTTAACGTCGGATGGCCGC
GAGACGGCACCTTTAACCGAGACCTCATCACCCAGGTTAAGATCAAGGTCTTTTCACCTGGCCCGCATGG
ACACCCAGACCAGGTCCCCTACATCGTGACCTGGGAAGCCTTGGCTTTTGACCCCCCTCCCTGGGTCAAG
CCCTTTGTACACCCTAAGCCTCCGCCTCCTCTTCCTCCATCCGCCCCGTCTCTCCCCCTTGAACCTCCTC
GTTCGACCCCGCCTCGATCCTCCCTTTATCCAGCCCTCACTCCTTCTCTAGGCGCCGGCCGGATCCCAGT
GTGGTGGTACGCTACCGGTCGCCACCATGGTGAGCAAGGGCGAGGAGCTGTTCACCGGGGTGGTGCCCAT
CCTGGTCGAGCTGGACGGCGACGTAAACGGCCACAAGTTCAGCGTGTCCGGCGAGGGCGAGGGCGATGCC
ACCTACGGCAAGCTGACCCTGAAGTTCATCTGCACCACCGGCAAGCTGCCCGTGCCCTGGCCCACCCTCG
TGACCACCCTGACCTACGGCGTGCAGTGCTTCAGCCGCTACCCCGACCACATGAAGCAGCACGACTTCTT
CAAGTCCGCCATGCCCGAAGGCTACGTCCAGGAGCGCACCATCTTCTTCAAGGACGACGGCAACTACAAG
ACCCGCGCCGAGGTGAAGTTCGAGGGCGACACCCTGGTGAACCGCATCGAGCTGAAGGGCATCGACTTCA
AGGAGGACGGCAACATCCTGGGGCACAAGCTGGAGTACAACTACAACAGCCACAACGTCTATATCATGGC
CGACAAGCAGAAGAACGGCATCAAGGTGAACTTCAAGATCCGCCACAACATCGAGGACGGCAGCGTGCAG
CTCGCCGACCACTACCAGCAGAACACCCCCATCGGCGACGGCCCCGTGCTGCTGCCCGACAACCACTACC
TGAGCACCCAGTCCGCCCTGAGCAAAGACCCCAACGAGAAGCGCGATCACATGGTCCTGCTGGAGTTCGT
GACCGCCGCCGGGATCACTCTCGGCATGGACGAGCTGTACAAGTCCGGAGGGGATCGGTGGAGCTCCACC
GGTGGCGGCCGCTCTAGAGAGAATCTTTATTTTCAGGGCGCCGCCAAATTCAAAGAAACCGCTGCTGCTA
AATTCGAACGCCAGCACATGGACAGCGGAGGTGGAGGTACTAGTCTCGAGATGAACCGAACAGGTGGCCC
AGCCTCTGGGCGGAGCAGCAAGAACAGAGATGGCGGGGAGAGACGGCCAAGCAGCACCAGCGTGCCTTTG
GGTGATAAGGGGTTGGCGGCCGCCTGCCGCTGGTTGTCCAAATCAACAACCAGGTCGTCCAGCTCCTGCT
GACCGCGGGCCCGGGATCCACCGGATCTAGATAACTGATCATAATCAGCCATACCACATTTGTAGAGGTT
TTACTTGCTTTAAAAAACCTCCCACACCTCCCCCTGAACCTGAAACATAAAATGAATGCAATTCGCCAGC
ACAGTGGTCGACCCTGTGGAATGTGTGTCAGTTAGGGTGTGGAAAGTCCCCAGGCTCCCCAGCAGGCAGA
AGTATGCAAAGCATGCATCTCAATTAGTCAGCAACCAGGTGTGGAAAGTCCCCAGGCTCCCCAGCAGGCA
GAAGTATGCAAAGCATGCATCTCAATTAGTCAGCAACCATAGTCCCGCCCCTAACTCCGCCCATCCCGCC
CCTAACTCCGCCCAGTTCCGCCCATTCTCCGCCCCATGGCTGACTAATTTTTTTTATTTATGCAGAGGCC
GAGGCCGCCTCGGCCTCTGAGCTATTCCAGAAGTAGTGAGGAGGCTTTTTTGGAGGCCTAGGCTTTTGCA
AAAAGCTTCATGGCCAAGCCTTTGTCTCAAGAAGAATCCACCCTCATTGAAAGAGCAACGGCTACAATCA
ACAGCATCCCCATCTCTGAAGACTACAGCGTCGCCAGCGCAGCTCTCTCTAGCGACGGCCGCATCTTCAC
TGGTGTCAATGTATATCATTTTACTGGGGGACCTTGTGCAGAACTCGTGGTGCTGGGCACTGCTGCTGCT
GCGGCAGCTGGCAACCTGACTTGTATCGTCGCGATCGGAAATGAGAACAGGGGCATCTTGAGCCCCTGCG
GACGGTGCCGACAGGTGCTTCTCGATCTGCATCCTGGGATCAAAGCCATAGTGAAGGACAGTGATGGACA
GCCGACGGCAGTTGGGATTCGTGAATTGCTGCCCTCTGGTTATGTGTGGGAGGGCTAAGATCGATAAAAT
AAAAGATTTTATTTAGTCTCCAGAAAAAGGGGGGAATGAAAGACCCCACCTGTAGGTTTGGCAAGCTAGC
TTAAGTAACGCCATTTTGCAAGGCATGGAAAAATACATAACTGAGAATAGAGAAGTTCAGATCAAGGTCA
GGAACAGATGGAACAGCTGAATATGGGCCAAACAGGATATCTGTGGTAAGCAGTTCCTGCCCCGGCTCAG
GGCCAAGAACAGATGGAACAGCTGAATATGGGCCAAACAGGATATCTGTGGTAAGCAGTTCCTGCCCCGG
CTCAGGGCCAAGAACAGATGGTCCCCAGATGCGGTCCAGCCCTCAGCAGTTTCTAGAGAACCATCAGATG
TTTCCAGGGTGCCCCAAGGACCTGAAATGACCCTGTGCCTTATTTGAACTAACCAATCAGTTCGCTTCTC
GCTTCTGTTCGCGCGCTTCTGCTCCCCGAGCTCAATAAAAGAGCCCACAACCCCTCACTCGGGGCGCCAG
TCCTCCGATTGACTGAGTCGCCCGGGTACCCGTGTATCCAATAAACCCTCTTGCAGTTGCATCCGACTTG
TGGTCTCGCTGTTCCTTGGGAGGGTCTCCTCTGAGTGATTGACTACCCGTCAGCGGGGGTCTTTCACATG
CAGCATGTATCAAAATTAATTTGGTTTTTTTTCTTAAGTATTTACATTAAATGGCCATAGTTGCATTAAT
GAATCGGCCAACGCGCGGGGAGAGGCGGTTTGCGTATTGGGCGCTCTTCCGCTTCCTCGCTCACTGACTC
GCTGCGCTCGGTCGTTCGGCTGCGGCGAGCGGTATCAGCTCACTCAAAGGCGGTAATACGGTTATCCACA
GAATCAGGGGATAACGCAGGAAAGAACATGTGAGCAAAAGGCCAGCAAAAGGCCAGGAACCGTAAAAAGG
CCGCGTTGCTGGCGTTTTTCCATAGGCTCCGCCCCCCTGACGAGCATCACAAAAATCGACGCTCAAGTCA
GAGGTGGCGAAACCCGACAGGACTATAAAGATACCAGGCGTTTCCCCCTGGAAGCTCCCTCGTGCGCTCT
CCTGTTCCGACCCTGCCGCTTACCGGATACCTGTCCGCCTTTCTCCCTTCGGGAAGCGTGGCGCTTTCTC
ATAGCTCACGCTGTAGGTATCTCAGTTCGGTGTAGGTCGTTCGCTCCAAGCTGGGCTGTGTGCACGAACC
CCCCGTTCAGCCCGACCGCTGCGCCTTATCCGGTAACTATCGTCTTGAGTCCAACCCGGTAAGACACGAC
TTATCGCCACTGGCAGCAGCCACTGGTAACAGGATTAGCAGAGCGAGGTATGTAGGCGGTGCTACAGAGT
TCTTGAAGTGGTGGCCTAACTACGGCTACACTAGAAGAACAGTATTTGGTATCTGCGCTCTGCTGAAGCC
AGTTACCTTCGGAAAAAGAGTTGGTAGCTCTTGATCCGGCAAACAAACCACCGCTGGTAGCGGTGGTTTT
TTTGTTTGCAAGCAGCAGATTACGCGCAGAAAAAAAGGATCTCAAGAAGATCCTTTGATCTTTTCTACGG
GGTCTGACGCTCAGTGGAACGAAAACTCACGTTAAGGGATTTTGGTCATGAGATTATCAAAAAGGATCTT
CACCTAGATCCTTTTGCGGCCGCAAATCAATCTAAAGTATATATGAGTAAACTTGGTCTGACAGTTACCA
ATGCTTAATCAGTGAGGCACCTATCTCAGCGATCTGTCTATTTCGTTCATCCATAGTTGCCTGACTCCCC
GTCGTGTAGATAACTACGATACGGGAGGGCTTACCATCTGGCCCCAGTGCTGCAATGATACCGCGAGACC
CACGCTCACCGGCTCCAGATTTATCAGCAATAAACCAGCCAGCCGGAAGGGCCGAGCGCAGAAGTGGTCC
TGCAACTTTATCCGCCTCCATCCAGTCTATTAATTGTTGCCGGGAAGCTAGAGTAAGTAGTTCGCCAGTT
AATAGTTTGCGCAACGTTGTTGCCATTGCTACAGGCATCGTGGTGTCACGCTCGTCGTTTGGTATGGCTT
CATTCAGCTCCGGTTCCCAACGATCAAGGCGAGTTACATGATCCCCCATGTTGTGCAAAAAAGCGGTTAG
CTCCTTCGGTCCTCCGATCGTTGTCAGAAGTAAGTTGGCCGCAGTGTTATCACTCATGGTTATGGCAGCA
CTGCATAATTCTCTTACTGTCATGCCATCCGTAAGATGCTTTTCTGTGACTGGTGAGTACTCAACCAAGT
CATTCTGAGAATAGTGTATGCGGCGACCGAGTTGCTCTTGCCCGGCGTCAATACGGGATAATACCGCGCC
ACATAGCAGAACTTTAAAAGTGCTCATCATTGGAAAACGTTCTTCGGGGCGAAAACTCTCAAGGATCTTA
CCGCTGTTGAGATCCAGTTCGATGTAACCCACTCGTGCACCCAACTGATCTTCAGCATCTTTTACTTTCA
CCAGCGTTTCTGGGTGAGCAAAAACAGGAAGGCAAAATGCCGCAAAAAAGGGAATAAGGGCGACACGGAA
ATGTTGAATACTCATACTCTTCCTTTTTCAATATTATTGAAGCATTTATCAGGGTTATTGTCTCATGAGC
GGATACATATTTGAATGTATTTAGAAAAATAAACAAATAGGGGTTCCGCGCACATTTCCCCGAAAAGTGC
CACCTGCAGCCTGAATATGGGCCAAACAGGATATCTGTGGTAAGCAGTTCCTGCCCCGGCTCAGGGCCAA
GAACAGATGGAACAGCTGAATATGGGCCAAACAGGATATCTGTGGTAAGCAGTTCCTGCCCCGGCTCAGG
GCCAAGAACAGATGGTCCCCAGATGCGGTCCAGCCCTCAGCAGTTTCTAGAGAACCATCAGATGTTTCCA
GGGTGCCCCAAGGACCTGAAATGACCCTGTGCCTTATTTGAACTAACCAATCAGTTCGCTTCTCGCTTCT
GTTCGCGCGCTTCTGCTCCCCGAGCTCAATAAAAGAGCCCACAAC
Features (pLannotate 1.2.2; 18 found; start..end, strand, type, name):
    279..553     +  misc_feature   MESV Ψ (fragment): packaging signal of murine embryonic stem cell virus
    620..1036    +  CDS            gag (truncated): truncated Moloney murine leukemia virus (MMLV) gag gene lacking the start codon
   1077..1793    +  CDS            EGFP: EGFP is a basic (constitutively fluorescent) green fluorescent protein published in 1996, derived from Aequorea victoria. It is reported to be a rapidly-maturing weak dimer with moderate acid sensitivity.
   1820..1838    +  misc_feature   MCS (fragment): pBluescript multiple cloning site
   1839..1858    +  CDS            capTEV™ (fragment): composite tag for in vivo biotinylation, TEV protease cleavage, and 6xHis tagging
   1872..1916    +  CDS            S-Tag: affinity and epitope tag derived from pancreatic ribonuclease A
   1944..2099    +  CDS            NDE1 (fragment): NDE1_HUMAN - Also known as NUDE. Experimental evidence at protein level: Swiss-Prot protein existence level 1. Required for centrosome duplication and formation and function of the mitotic spindle. Essential for the development of the cerebral cortex. May regulate the production of neurons by controlling the orientation of the mitotic spindle during division of cortical neuronal progenitors of the proliferative ventricular zone of the brain. Orientation of the division plane perpendicular to the layers of the cortex gives rise to two proliferative neuronal progenitors whereas parallel orientat
   2102..2124    +  misc_feature   MCS (fragment): multiple cloning site
   2136..2220    +  CDS            large T antigen (fragment): large T antigen from SV40 (simian virus 40)
   2263..2592    +  promoter       SV40 promoter: SV40 enhancer and early promoter
   2600..2998    +  CDS            BSD: blasticidin S deaminase; Aspergillus terreus BSD; confers resistance to blasticidin
   3045..3166    +  LTR            3' LTR (ΔU3) (fragment): self-inactivating 3' long terminal repeat (LTR) from Moloney murine leukemia virus
   3167..3636    +  LTR            LTR: long terminal repeat from Moloney murine leukemia virus
   3702..3754    -  CDS            lacI (fragment): lac repressor; lacI; The lac repressor binds to the lac operator to inhibit transcription in E. coli. This inhibition can be relieved by adding lactose or isopropyl-β-D-thiogalactopyranoside (IPTG).
   3937..4525    -  rep_origin     ori: high-copy-number ColE1/pMB1/pBR322/pUC origin of replication
   4685..5545    -  CDS            AmpR: β-lactamase; bla; confers resistance to ampicillin, carbenicillin, and related antibiotics
   5546..5650    -  promoter       AmpR promoter: bla
   5681..155     +  LTR            LTR (across the origin): long terminal repeat from Moloney murine leukemia virus
