[The description below was written by a language model from this plasmid's Addgene catalogue record and pLannotate feature annotations shown in this document.]
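Description:
pJM162 is a Moloney murine leukemia virus-based retroviral expression plasmid built on pJAG98, a pBABEblast derivative, for stable delivery of a GFP-tagged human NDE1 variant into mammalian cells. In bacteria it replicates from a high-copy ColE1/pUC-type origin and is selected with ampicillin through the bla gene and its native promoter. The viral portion is framed by MMLV long terminal repeats. The 5′ LTR is followed by a packaging signal and a truncated gag segment lacking its start codon, which together allow the transcript to be encapsidated when viral proteins are supplied in trans by a packaging system.

Downstream of the packaging region, no separate internal promoter is annotated, so the fusion cassette is presumably transcribed from the 5′ LTR, as is usual for pBABE vectors. The cassette begins with EGFP, followed by a short linker region annotated with a TEV-site-containing tag fragment and an S-Tag, and then the NDE1 sequence, giving an N-terminal GFP fusion with affinity and cleavage elements between reporter and insert. The insert is recorded as "Nde1_SSSC 284-C 318AAA320". This suggests a C-terminal fragment of the SSSC isoform starting at residue 284 and carrying alanine substitutions around positions 318–320, although the record does not explain the nomenclature. That reading fits the feature table, which detects only a short NDE1 fragment of roughly 150 nucleotides. A separate SV40 enhancer/early promoter drives blasticidin S deaminase, allowing blasticidin selection of transduced cells.

The construct is suited to generating stable cell lines for localization or affinity-purification studies of this NDE1 region. The associated work concerns NDE1's interactions with dynein and an isoform-specific association with the proteasome.
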