Addgene plasmid #134171: pJM162
Purpose: Retroviral plasmid expressing GFP Nde1
Depositing lab: Iain Cheeseman. Depositing organization: Whitehead Institute for Biomedical Research. Publication: Nde1 promotes diverse dynein functions through differential interactions and exhibits an isoform-specific proteasome association. Monda JK, Cheeseman IM. Mol Biol Cell. 2018 Sep 15;29(19):2336-2345. doi: 10.1091/mbc.E18-07-0418. Epub 2018 Jul 19. PubMed 30024347.
Backbone
  Vector backbone: pJAG98 (pBABEblast)
  Vector type: Mammalian Expression, Retroviral
Growth in bacteria
  Bacterial resistance: Ampicillin, 100 μg/mL
  Growth temperature: 37°C
  Growth strain: NEB Stable
  Copy number: High Copy
Gene/Insert
  Gene/Insert name: Nde1_SSSC 284-C 318AAA320
  Species: H. sapiens (human)
  Mutation: SSSC 284-C 318AAA320
  Entrez Gene: NDE1 (a.k.a. HOM-TES-87, LIS4, MHAC, NDE, NUDE, NUDE1)
  Tag / fusion protein: GFP (N terminal on insert)
  Cloning method: Restriction Enzyme; 5′ cloning site unknown (unknown if destroyed); 3′ cloning site unknown (unknown if destroyed)
Terms and licenses: Academic/Nonprofit Terms; Industry Terms: Not Available to Industry
How to cite: pJM162 was a gift from Iain Cheeseman (Addgene plasmid # 134171 ; http://n2t.net/addgene:134171 ; RRID:Addgene_134171)
